>Addgene plasmid #66785 | CmCitrine Lck w/ NosUTRs | depositor partial sequence | sequence record 114251 | Sp-Nanos Lck
CACGTGCCTCATTAAAGCCCACATAAATGAGTTTGTTGCACATGTGGATAAATTGCAATACTTTCTCAAA
TTCAATTTAGATCATTCTTGACTAGCTCTACGACGTACTACGCTCTTTACAAAATTTACTGTCTCGAGTT
TCCACGCACTTTAGTCACCGGATCCATGGGCTGCATCAAGAGCAAGCGCAAGGACAACCTGAACGACGAC
GAGGCCGCCATGGGTTGTATTAAATCAAAACGAAAAGATAATTTGAATGATGATGAAGCACCGGTCGCCA
CCATGGTGAGCAAGGGCGAGGAGCTGTTCACCGGGGTGGTGCCCATCCTGGTCGAGCTGGACGGCGACGT
AAACGGCCACAAGTTCAGCGTGTCCGGCGAGGGCGAGGGCGATGCCACCTACGGCAAGCTGACCCTGAAG
TTCATCTGCACCACCGGCAAGCTGCCCGTGCCCTGGCCCACCCTCGTGACCACCTTCGGCTACGGCCTGA
TGTGCTTCGCCCGCTACCCCGACCACATGAAGCAGCACGACTTCTTCAAGTCCGCCATGCCCGAAGGCTA
CGTCCAGGAGCGCACCATCTTCTTCAAGGACGACGGCAACTACAAGACCCGCGCCGAGGTGAAGTTCGAG
GGCGACACCCTGGTGAACCGCATCGAGCTGAAGGGCATCGACTTCAAGGAGGACGGCAACATCCTGGGGC
ACAAGCTGGAGTACAACTACAACAGCCACAACGTCTATATCATGGCCGACAAGCAGAAGAACGGCATCAA
GGTGAACTTCAAGATCCGCCACAACATCGAGGACGGCAGCGTGCAGCTCGCCGACCACTACCAGCAGAAC
ACCCCCATCGGCGACNGGCCCCGTGCTGCTGCCCGACAACCACTACCTGAGCTACCAGTCCGCCCTGAGC
AAAGACCCCAACGAGAAGCGCGATCACATGGTCCTGCTGGAGTTCGTGACCGCCGCCGGGATCACTCTCG
GCATGGACGAGCTGTACAAGTAAACTAGTTCTGAGCAGCCTTTGCAGCACGACACTTCCTTGGCTCAGCT
CCGTTCTTCCAACTTTGCCAGCGAACGACAACCGACTATGGACATAAACGACTTTTTATTTGGACCTGTG
CAGTTAGTTTGATGTAGGGTCTACTCGTCTCGAGGTTGATGAGACTTGGACAACTCATTTTTTAATTTCT
TTTTCTTGCCAGTGGATTTTACTGAACAGTTCGAACTGACTGAATTCTTAAGTGTAACTAACTAAATTCA
TGTGGATTGTGTTCACAGCAGGGTGGTTTATTATAAGTTTTCTGCTTGTGCAGTTGTGTATGTTTTTTTT
GTACAGGTGCTTCGCGTATGTATTCAAATTTCATACCTCGAGAGGCTCAAGTTTGATTTTAATCGTTTGT
CCATGATTGGATGTAACCACAGTAAATGTTATTGTTTATAAATCGACATGTCATTACTTCGTATTAACTG
TTAATGTATTCTGATGTTTTTGCTATATACATGAGGATCTCGGAAGTAGAATTTCAAGTCTCCAATTTTT
TACATTAATGCAGGTTATTCACTGCTTCGCGATGGGAGTTTTCTTGTGGAAATTCATTGCGAGAAGTATT
TTTTAAAGTAGGTTATTATATATTTAAAATGCAATTTCAATTATTCATTTATTTGAACTTTTTGTATTAT
GTATATTTTAAGACCAATTTGTCAATATATCGTGCTAATTATGTAATGATTGTGATTAAACGGACCTAAG
TGAAAATTGTGATTTTAAGATGTACAAACATTTCTCATTTTGATGAAGGTTGTAATAGAGGTATCTTGGC
ACAGCATCATTAGTTTTATCAGATAGAAGTCTGACGTTAAGAAAATTGATTACTGCCTTTACAACTAGCA
GGCACATTGCTTTCTTAACTCTGAATACATGAATATACATAATATTGTATAAGTAAAGCACATTCGTTAC
CTGTAAAGTCATTTTGTTTACATGAGATAATTGGTTTTAGTGTTTATCGAGAATAACCACATTTATGCAA
TTCTTAATGTCATTTATGTTAAATGAAATCAGAAAGTACTGATTGCTGGGTGTATTAATTAAATGTACGA
AGGTACTACATTCTTTTAAAA
