>Addgene plasmid #66785 | CmCitrine Lck w/ NosUTRs | addgene partial sequence | sequence record 119346 | EGFP-N 5'-CGTCGCCGTCCAGCTCGACCAG-3'
CTCACCATGGTGGCGACCGGTGCTTCATCATCATTCAAATTATCTTTTCGTTTTGATTTAATACAACCCA
TGGCGGCCTCGTCGTCGTTCAGGTTGTCCTTGCGCTTGCTCTTGATGCAGCCCATGGATCCGGTGACTAA
AGTGCGTGGAAACTCGAGACAGTAAATTTTGTAAAGAGCGTAGTACGTCGTAGAGCTAGTCAAGAATGAT
CTAAATTGAATTTGAGAAAGTATTGCAATTTATCCACATGTGCAACAAACTCATTTATGTGGGCTTTAAT
GAGGCACGTGGGGCCCAATTCGCCCTATAGTGAGTCGTATTACAATTCACTGGCCGTCGTTTTACAACGT
CGTGACTGGGAAAACCCTGGCGTTACCCAACTTAATCGCCTTGCAGCACATCCCCCTTTCGCCAGCTGGC
GTAATAGCGAAGAGGCCCGCACCGATCGCCCTTCCCAACAGTTGCGCAGCCTGAATGGCGAATGG
[124 nt withheld, positions 486-609]
C
[91 nt withheld, positions 611-701]
A
[49 nt withheld, positions 703-751]
CCTTTGACGTTGGAGTCCACGTTCTTT
[37 nt withheld, positions 779-815]
ACCCTATCTCGGTCTATTCTTTTGATTTATAAGGGATTTTGCCGATTTCGGCCTATTGGTTAAAA
