>Addgene plasmid #66785 | CmCitrine Lck w/ NosUTRs | addgene partial sequence | sequence record 119348 | EGFP-C 5'-CATGGTCCTGCTGGAGTTCGTG-3'
TAAACTAGTTCTGAGCAGCCTTTGCAGCACGACACTTCCTTGGCTCAGCTCCGTTCTTCCAACTTTGCCA
GCGAACGACAACCGACTATGGACATAAACGACTTTTTATTTGGACCTGTGCAGTTAGTTTGATGTAGGGT
CTACTCGTCTCGAGGTTGATGAGACTTGGACAACTCATTTTTTAATTTCTTTTTCTTGCCAGTGGATTTT
ACTGAACAGTTCGAACTGACTGAATTCTTAAGTGTAACTAACTAAATTCATGTGGATTGTGTTCACAGCA
GGGTGGTTTATTATAAGTTTTCTGCTTGTGCAGTTGTGTATGTTTTTTTTGTACAGGTGCTTCGCGTATG
TATTCAAATTTCATACCTCGAGAGGCTCAAGTTTGATTTTAATCGTTTGTCCATGATTGGATGTAACCAC
AGTAAATGTTATTGTTTATAAATCGACATGTCATTACTTCGTATTAACTGTTAATGTATTCTGATGTTTT
TGCTATATACATGAGGATCTCGGAAGTAGAATTTCAAGTCTCCAATTTTTTACATTAATGCAGGTTATTC
ACTGCTTCGCGATGGGAGTTTTCTTGTGGAAATTCATTGCGAGAAGTATTTTTTAAAGTAGGTTATTATA
TATTTAAAATGCAATTTCAATTATTCATTTATTTGAACTTTTTGTATTATGTATATTTTAAGACCAATTT
GTCAATATATCGTGCTAATTATGTAATGATTGTGATTAAACGGACCTAAGTGAAAATTGTGATTTTAAGA
TGTACAAACATTTCTCATTTTGATGAAGGTTGTAATAGAGGTATCTTGGCACAGCATCATTAGTTTTATC
AGATAGAAGTCTGACGTTAAGAAAATTGA
