[The description below was written by a language model from this plasmid's Addgene catalogue record.]
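Description:
CmCitrine Lck w/ NosUTRs is a pGEM-T-based plasmid (backbone about 3 kb) that serves as a template for expressing a membrane-targeted fluorescent protein in embryos. The record lists sea urchin, zebrafish and Xenopus as intended systems. It is maintained in E. coli as a high-copy plasmid under ampicillin selection. The roughly 2.1 kb insert was cloned between ApaI and NdeI sites, both of which are preserved. It lies downstream of a T7 promoter, and the T7 and SP6 primer sites of the backbone flank the cloning region. A phage promoter of this kind is normally used for in vitro transcription of mRNA for delivery into eggs or embryos, although the record does not describe the delivery method.

The coding region does not contain full-length human LCK kinase. It carries only a tandem repeat of the short N-terminal membrane-targeting sequence of LCK, taken from an earlier plasmid, fused at its C terminus to the yellow fluorescent protein mCitrine. N-terminal motifs of Src-family kinases are typically lipid-modified, which anchors the attached fluorophore to the plasma membrane and outlines cell shape. This open reading frame is flanked by the 5' and 3' untranslated regions of Nanos2 from the sea urchin Strongylocentrotus purpuratus. According to the record, these UTRs underlie the labelling of germ cells, presumably by limiting transcript stability or translation to that lineage as they do for the endogenous germline gene. The stated purpose is to produce fluorescent membranes in sea urchin primordial germ cells, and the associated study concerns the migration of those cells.
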