Addgene plasmid #66785: CmCitrine Lck w/ NosUTRs
Purpose: expression of fluorescent membranes in sea urchin primordial germ cells
Depositing lab: Amro Hamdoun. Depositing organization: University of California, San Diego (UCSD). Publication: Migration of sea urchin primordial germ cells. Campanale JP, Gokirmak T, Espinoza JA, Oulhen N, Wessel GM, Hamdoun A. Dev Dyn. 2014 Jul;243(7):917-27. doi: 10.1002/dvdy.24133. Epub 2014 Apr 30. PubMed 24677545.
Backbone
  Vector backbone: pGEM-T
  Backbone manufacturer: Promega
  Backbone size w/o insert (bp): 3000
  Vector type: sea urchin, zebrafish, xenopus
Growth in bacteria
  Bacterial resistance: Ampicillin, 100 μg/mL
  Growth temperature: 37°C
  Growth strain: DH5alpha
  Copy number: High Copy
Gene/Insert
  Gene/Insert name: Lck (alt name: LCK proto-oncogene, Src family tyrosine kinase)
  Species: H. sapiens (human)
  Insert size (bp): 2144
  Mutation: Tandem repeat of LCK the N-terminal membrane targeting sequence: MGCIKSKRKDNLNDDEAAMGCIKSKRKDNLNDDEAPVAT
  Entrez Gene: LCK (a.k.a. IMD22, LSK, YT16, p56lck, pp58lck)
  Promoter: T7
  Tag / fusion protein: 5' UTR from sea urchin Nanos (N terminal on insert); mCitrine (C terminal on insert); 3' UTR from sea urchin Nanos (C terminal on insert)
  Cloning method: Restriction Enzyme; 5′ cloning site ApaI (not destroyed); 3′ cloning site NdeI (not destroyed)
  Sequencing primers: 5′ T7; 3′ SP6
Resource information
  A portion of this plasmid was derived from a plasmid made by: Lck was taken from Addgene plasmid #53749
Terms and licenses: Academic/Nonprofit Terms; Industry Terms: Not Available to Industry
Depositor comments: The membrane anchoring of mCitrine in sea urchin germ cells uses the sea urchin (S. purpuratus) 5' and 3' UTRs Nanos2 UTRs flanking this insert.
How to cite: CmCitrine Lck w/ NosUTRs was a gift from Amro Hamdoun (Addgene plasmid # 66785 ; http://n2t.net/addgene:66785 ; RRID:Addgene_66785)
